>Addgene plasmid #82352 | pVHed02 | addgene full sequence | sequence record 169038 | Addgene NGS Result
GGTGTCACCACCCTGCCCTTTTTCTTTAAAACCGAAAAGATTACTTCGCGTTTGCCACCTGACGTCTAAG
AAAAGGAATATTCAGCAATTTGCCCGTGCCGAAGAAAGGCCCACCCGTGAAGGTGAGCCAGTGAGTTGAT
TGCTACGTAATTAGTTAGTTAGCCCTTAGTGACTCGAATTCGCGGCCGCTTCTAGAGTTATCAACGATGT
CCTAATTTCGACGGAAGGTCACAATAACGGGCTACGGCTACTTCATGTTGTTCAACGTAGGTTTCTTTAT
CAGCTTCTTTAATACGTTCTAAGCGACGATCAACATAGTATACTCCAGGCATTTTAAGGTTTTTAGCGGG
TTTTTTGGAACGATAGGTTGTTTTCAGGTTGCAGATTAAATGACCGCCTCCAACTAATTTCAGTGCCATG
TCTGCGCGTCCTTCTAAGCCACCGTCCGCAGGATATAAGGTTTCTGTTGATGCTTCCCAACCAAGAGTTT
TTTTTTGCATTACGGGTCCGTTACTCGGGAAATTTACGCCACGGATTTTAACATTGTAAATCAGACAGCC
ATCTTGTAAACTCGTATCTTGAGTTGCTGTAAGTACACCGCCATCTTCATAAGTTGTTACACGTTCCCAG
GTAAAGCCTTCAGGAAAGGACTGTTTAAAAAAGTCAGGAATGCCTTGGGTGTGATTGATAAAAGTTTTAG
ACCCGTACATAAAGCTCGTTGCGAGAATGTCAAACGCAAAGGGCAGGGGTCCACCTTCAACTGCTTTGAT
GCGCATTGTTTGTGTGCCTTCATATGGTTTACCTTCACCTTCGGATGTGCATTTGAAATGATGATTGTTG
ACAGTACCTTCCATATATAATTTCATGTGCATATTTTCTTTAATTAATTCTGACATTAGAAAGTCTCCTG
TGCATGATTAAGATGTTTCAGTACGAAAATTGCTTTCATTGTTGATCTCCTTTTTAAGTGAACTTGGGCC
CTTAAACAAAATTATTTGTAGAGGATACCGTTTCGGACTTTTGTACTCTTCAGGTGAGACACACATCCCA
CTACAGCATCTAAGCTTATGCCAACACAATTAACATCTCAATCAAGGTAAATGCTTTTTGCTTTTTTTGC
ATAAACGCAGAAAGGCCCACCCGAAGGTGAGCCAGTGTGACTCTAGTAGAGAGCGTTCACCGACAAACAA
CAGATAAAACGAAAGGCCCAGTCTTTCGACTGAGCCTTTCGTTTTATTTGATGCCTGGGCCCGGATGATC
CTGACGACGGAGACCGCCGTCGTCGACAAGCCGGCCGAGCTAGCAAAAGGAGTTTTTTAGTTACCTTAAT
TGAAATAAACGAAATAAAAACTCGCAAGCTTTCCACACATTATAGGTACAAAAAGATGCGAAAGCAAATA
AATTTTTTGGGTTTGTACCGTACACCACTGAGACCGCGGTGGTTGACCAGACAAACCACGAAGCTGTCAC
CGGATGTGCTTTCCGGTCTGATGAGTCCGTGAGGACGAAACAGCCTCTACAAATAATTTTGTTTAAGGGC
CCAAGTTCACTTAAAAAGGAGATCAACAATGAAAGCAATTTTCGTACTGAAACATCTTAATCATGCTAAG
GAGGTTTTCTAATGCGTAAAGGCGAAGAGCTGTTCACTGGTGTCGTCCCTATTCTGGTGGAACTGGATGG
TGATGTCAACGGTCATAAGTTTTCCGTGCGTGGCGAGGGTGAAGGTGACGCAACTAATGGTAAACTGACG
CTGAAGTTCATCTGTACTACTGGTAAACTGCCGGTACCTTGGCCGACTCTGGTAACGACGCTGACTTATG
GTGTTCAGTGCTTTGCTCGTTATCCGGACCATATGAAGCAGCATGACTTCTTCAAGTCCGCCATGCCGGA
AGGCTATGTGCAGGAACGCACGATTTCCTTTAAGGATGACGGCACGTACAAAACGCGTGCGGAAGTGAAA
TTTGAAGGCGATACTCTGGTAAACCGCATTGAGCTGAAAGGCATTGACTTTAAAGAAGACGGCAATATCC
TGGGCCATAAGCTGGAATACAATTTTAACAGCCACAATGTTTACATCACCGCCGATAAACAAAAAAATGG
CACTAAAGCGAATTTTAAAATTCGCCACAACGTGGAGGATGGCAGCGTGCAGCTGGCTGATCACTACCAG
CAAAACACTCCAATCGGTGATGGTCCTGTTCTGCTGCCAGACAATCACTATCTGAGCACGCAAAGCGTTC
TGTCTAAAGATCCGAACGAGAAACGCGATCATATGGTTCTGCTGGAGTTCGTAACCGCAGCGGGCATCAC
GCATGGTATGGATGAACTGTACAGATGATGATACTAGAGCCAGGCATCAAATAAAACGAAAGGCTCAGTC
GAAAGACTGGGCCCTTCGTTTTATCTGTTGTTTGTCGGTGAACGCTCTCTACTAGAGTCACACTGGCTCA
CCTTCGGGTGGGCCTTTCTGCGTTTATATACTAGTAGCGGCCGCTGCAGGAGTCACTAAGGGTTAGTTAG
TTAGATTAGCAGAAAGTCAAAAGCCTCCGACCGGAGGCTTTTGACTAAAACTTCCCTTGGGGTTATCATT
GGGGCTCACTCAAAGGCGGTAATCAGATAAAAAAAATCCTTAGCTTTCGCTGAGGATGATTTCTGCTAGA
GCTGTCAGACCAAGTTTACGAGCTCGCTTGGACTCCTGTTGATAGATCCAGTAATGACCTCAGAACTCCA
TCTGGATTTGTTCAGAACGCTCGGTTGCCGCCGGGCGTTTTTTATTGGTGAGAATCCAAGCACTAGGGAC
AGTAAGACGGGTAAGCCTGTTGATGATACCGCTGCCTTACTGGGTGCATTAGCCAGTCTGAATGACCTGT
CACGGGGTAATCCGAAGTGGCCAGACTGGAAAATCAGAGGGCAGGAACTGCTGAACAGCAAAAAGTCAGA
TAGCACCGCATAGCAGACCCGCCATAAAACGCCCTGAGAAGCCCGTGACGGGCTTTTCTTGTATTATGGG
TAGTTTCCTTGCATGAATCCATAAAAGGCGCCTGTAGTGCCATTTACCCCCATTCACTGCCAGAGCCGTG
AGTGCAGCGAACTGAATGTCACGAAAAAGACGGCGACTCAGGTGCCTGATGGTCGGAGACAAAAGGAATA
TTCAGCGATTTGCCCGAGCTTGCGAGGGTGCTACTTAAGCCTTTAGGGTTTTAAGGTCTGTTTTGTAGAG
GAGCAAACAGCGTTTGCGACATCCTTTTGTAATACTGCGGAACTGACTAAAGTAGTGAGTTATACACAGG
GCTGGGATCTATTCTTTTTATCTTTTTTTATTCTTTCTTTATTCTATAAATTATAACCACTTGAATATAA
ACAAAAAAAACACACAAAGGTCTAGCGGAATTTACAGAGGGTCTAGCAGAATTTACAAGTTTTCCAGCAA
AGGTCTAGCAGAATTTACAGATACCCACAACTCAAAGGAAAAGGACATGTAATTATCATTGACTAGCCCA
TCTCAATTGGTATAGTGATTAAAATCACCTAGACCAATTGAGATGTATGTCTGAATTAGTTGTTTTCAAA
GCAAATGAACTAGCGATTAGTCGCTATGACTTAACGGAGCATGAAACCAAGCTAATTTTATGCTGTGTGG
CACTACTCAACCCCACGATTGAAAACCCTACAAGGAAAGAACGGACGGTATCGTTCACTTATAACCAATA
CGCTCAGATGATGAACATCAGTAGGGAAAATGCTTATGGTGTATTAGCTAAAGCAACCAGAGAGCTGATG
ACGAGAACTGTGGAAATCAGGAATCCTTTGGTTAAAGGCTTTGAGATTTTCCAGTGGACAAACTGTGCCA
AGTTCTCAAGCGAAAAATTAGAATTAGTTTTTAGTGAAGGGATATTGCCTTATCTTTTCCAGTTAAAAAA
ATTCATAAAATATAATCTGGAACATGTTAAGTCTTTTGAAAACAAATACTCTATGAGGATTTATGAGTGG
TTATTAAAAGAACTAACACAAAAGAAAACTCACAAGGCAAATATAGAGATTAGCCTTGATGAATTTAAGT
TCATGTTAATGCTTGAAAATAACTACCATGAGTTTAAAAGGCTTAACCAATGGGTTTTGAAACCAATAAG
TAAAGATTTGAACACTTACAGCAATATGAAATTGGTGGTTGATAAGCGAGGCCGCCCGACTGATACGTTG
ATTTTCCAAGTTGAACTAGATAGACAAATGGATCTCGTAACCGAACTTGAGAACAACCAGATAAAAATGA
ATGGTGACAAAATACCAACAACCATTACATCAGATTCCTACCTACATAACGGACTAAGAAAAACACTACA
CGATGCTTTAACTGCAAAAATTCAGTTCACCAGTTTTGAGGCAAAATTTTTGGGTGACATGCAAAGTAAG
TATGATCTCAATGGTTCGTTCTCATGGCTCACGCAAAAACAACGAACCACACTAGAGAACATACTGGCTA
AATACGGAAGGATCTGAGGTTCTTATGGCTCTTGTATCTATCAGTGAAGCATCAAGACTAACAAACAAAA
GTAGAACAACTGTTCACCGTTACATATCAAAGGGAAAACTGTCCATATGCACAGATGAAAACGGTGTAAA
AAAGATAGATACATCAGAGCTTTTACGAGTTTTTGGTGCATTCAAAGCTGTTCACCATGAACAGATCGAC
AATGTAACTACTAGAGCTAAATACATTCAAATATCTATCCGCTCATGAGACAATAACCCTGATAAATGCT
TCAATAATATTGAAAAAGGAAGAATATGAGTATTCAACATTTCCGTGTCGCCCTTATTCCCTTTTTTGCG
GCATTTTGCCTTCCTGTTTTTGCTCACCCAGAAACGCTGGTGAAAGTAAAAGATGCCGAAGATCAGTTGG
GCGCACGTGTGGGTTACATCGAACTGGACCTCAACAGCGGTAAGATTCTTGAGAGTTTTCGCCCCGAAGA
ACGTTTCCCAATGATGAGCACTTTTAAAGTTCTGCTCTGTGGCGCGGTATTATCCCGTATTGACGCCGGG
CAAGAGCAACTCGGTCGCCGCATACACTATTCTCAGAATGACTTGGTTGAGTACTCACCAGTCACAGAAA
AGCATCTTACGGACGGCATGACAGTACGCGAATTATGCAGCGCTGCCATAACCACGAGTGATAACACGGC
GGCCAACTTACTTCTGACAACGATCGGGGGACCGAAGGAGCTTACCGCTTTTTTGCACAACATGGGTGAT
CATGTAACTCGCCTTGATCGTTGGGAACCGGAGCTGAATGAAGCCATACCAAACGACGAGCGTGACACCA
CGATGCCTGTAGCTATGGCAACAACGTTGCGCAAACTCTTAACTGGCGAACTTCTTACTCTCGCTTCCCG
GCAACAATTAATAGACTGGATGGAGGCGGATAAAGTTGCGGGACCACTTCTGCGCTCGGCCCTTCCGGCT
GGCTGGTTTATTGCTGATAAATCTGGAGCCGGTGAGCGTGGGTCCCGCGGTATTATTGCAGCCCTGGGGC
CAGATGGTAAGCCCTCCCGTATCGTAGTTATCTACACGACGGGGAGCCAGGCAACTATGGACGAACGTAA
TCGCCAGATCGCTGAGATAGGTGCCTCCCTGATTAAGCATTGGTAATAATACTAGCTCCGGCAAAAAAAC
GGGCAA
Features (pLannotate 1.2.2; 19 found; start..end, strand, type, name):
    100..129     -  terminator     T3Te terminator: phage T3 early transcription terminator
    176..197     +  misc_feature   BioBrick prefix: BioBrick prefix for parts that do not start with "ATG"
    204..899     -  CDS            mKate2: mKate2 is a basic (constitutively fluorescent) red fluorescent protein published in 2009, derived from Entacmaea quadricolor. It is reported to be a rapidly-maturing monomer with moderate acid sensitivity.
   1126..1153    -  terminator     T7Te terminator: phage T7 early transcription terminator
   1169..1240    -  terminator     rrnB T1 terminator: transcription terminator T1 from the E. coli rrnB gene
   1391..1408    -  promoter       T5 promoter (fragment): bacteriophage T5 promoter for E. coli RNA polymerase, with embedded lac operator
   1464..1513    +  misc_RNA       sTRSV HHRz: hammerhead ribozyme from the tobacco ringspot virus satellite RNA (Khvorova et al., 2003)
   1622..2333    +  CDS            superfolder GFP (fragment): GFP variant that folds robustly even when fused to poorly folded proteins (Pédelacq et al., 2006)
   2358..2429    +  terminator     rrnB T1 terminator: transcription terminator T1 from the E. coli rrnB gene
   2445..2472    +  terminator     T7Te terminator: phage T7 early transcription terminator
   2479..2499    +  misc_feature   BioBrick suffix: universal suffix for all parts
   2535..2566    +  terminator     tonB terminator: bidirectional E. coli tonB-P14 transcription terminator
   2613..2653    -  terminator     bacterial terminator (fragment): putative bacterial transcription terminator
   2691..2785    +  terminator     lambda t0 terminator: transcription terminator from phage lambda
   3277..3499    +  rep_origin     pSC101 ori: low-copy replication origin that requires the Rep101 protein
   3547..4497    +  CDS            Rep101: RepA protein needed for replication with the pSC101 origin; rep101
   4714..4783    +  promoter       AmpR promoter: bla
   4786..5646    +  CDS            AmpR: β-lactamase; bla; confers resistance to ampicillin, carbenicillin, and related antibiotics
   5657..40      +  terminator     his operon terminator (across the origin): This putative transcriptin terminator from the E. coli his operon has a 2-bp deletion introduced during synthesis. Its efficiency has not been determined.
