[The description below was written by a language model from this plasmid's Addgene catalogue record and pLannotate feature annotations shown in this document.]
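Description:
pVHed02 is a 5,676 bp low-copy bacterial plasmid for synthetic biology work in E. coli. It carries a two-integrase temporal logic gate with red and green fluorescent outputs. The backbone is pSC101-based: the pSC101 origin and its required Rep101 (RepA) initiator protein keep the copy number low, and the bla gene under its native promoter provides ampicillin selection. Several terminators (lambda t0, tonB, T3Te, a his operon terminator) flank the backbone modules and the cargo, which should insulate the gate from read-through transcription.

The payload sits between BioBrick prefix and suffix sequences and consists of two divergently oriented reporters. mKate2 lies on the reverse strand and superfolder GFP on the forward strand. Between them is a roughly 400 bp gate region that the catalogue describes as containing TP901 and Bxb1 attachment sites. The automated annotation does not mark the att sites themselves. In this interval it finds a T7Te/rrnB T1 terminator pair, a short fragment matching the T5 promoter, and an sTRSV hammerhead ribozyme upstream of sfGFP, a part commonly used to cleave off the 5′ leader and standardise expression. A second rrnB T1/T7Te pair follows sfGFP.

Serine integrases such as Bxb1 and TP901 invert or excise DNA between their attachment sites, so the rearrangement of promoter and terminator elements, and therefore which reporter is expressed, would depend on which integrases act and in what order. The exact site arrangement and the resulting output states are not given in the record. The integrases are not encoded on this plasmid and must be supplied separately. The associated work used the gate to time and record chemical inducer events at the population level.
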