Addgene plasmid #82352: pVHed02
Purpose: Bxb1/TP901 temporal logic gate with mKate2 and sfGFP on low-copy plasmid
Depositing lab: Richard Murray. Depositing organization: California Institute of Technology. Publication: A population-based temporal logic gate for timing and recording chemical events. Hsiao V, Hori Y, Rothemund PW, Murray RM. Mol Syst Biol. 2016 May 17;12(5):869. doi: 10.15252/msb.20156663. PubMed 27193783.
Backbone
  Vector backbone: pSC101
  Backbone size w/o insert (bp): 3400
  Total vector size (bp): 5676
  Vector type: Bacterial Expression, Synthetic Biology
Growth in bacteria
  Bacterial resistance: Ampicillin, 100 μg/mL
  Growth temperature: 37°C
  Growth strain: DH5alpha
  Copy number: Low Copy
Gene/Insert 1
  Gene/Insert name: mKate2 RFP
  Insert size (bp): 696
Gene/Insert 2
  Gene/Insert name: Superfolder GFP
  Insert size (bp): 720
Gene/Insert 3
  Gene/Insert name: Temporal logic gate with TP901 and Bxb1 attachment sites
  Insert size (bp): 394
Terms and licenses: Academic/Nonprofit Terms; Industry Terms: Not Available to Industry
How to cite: pVHed02 was a gift from Richard Murray (Addgene plasmid # 82352 ; http://n2t.net/addgene:82352 ; RRID:Addgene_82352)
