>Addgene plasmid #82352 | pVHed02 | depositor partial sequence | sequence record 155931 | sfGFP
CGTAAAGGCGAAGAGCTGTTCACTGGTGTCGTCCCTATTCTGGTGGAACTGGATGGTGATGTCAACGGTC
ATAAGTTTTCCGTGCGTGGCGAGGGTGAAGGTGACGCAACTAATGGTAAACTGACGCTGAAGTTCATCTG
TACTACTGGTAAACTGCCGGTACCTTGGCCGACTCTGGTAACGACGCTGACTTATGGTGTTCAGTGCTTT
GCTCGTTATCCGGACCATATGAAGCAGCATGACTTCTTCAAGTCCGCCATGCCGGAAGGCTATGTGCAGG
AACGCACGATTTCCTTTAAGGATGACGGCACGTACAAAACGCGTGCGGAAGTGAAATTTGAAGGCGATAC
TCTGGTAAACCGCATTGAGCTGAAAGGCATTGACTTTAAAGAAGACGGCAATATCCTGGGCCATAAGCTG
GAATACAATTTTAACAGCCACAATGTTTACATCACCGCCGATAAACAAAAAAATGGCACTAAAGCGAATT
TTAAAATTCGCCACAACGTGGAGGATGGCAGCGTGCAGCTGGCTGATCACTACCAGCAAAACACTCCAAT
CGGTGATGGTCCTGTTCTGCTGCCAGACAATCACTATCTGAGCACGCAAAGCGTTCTGTCTAAAGATCCG
AACGAGAAACGCGATCATATGGTTCTGCTGGAGTTCGTAACCGCAGCGGGCATCACGCATGGTATGGATG
AACTGTACAAATGATGA
