>Addgene plasmid #82352 | pVHed02 | depositor partial sequence | sequence record 155932 | mKate2
TCAGAATTAATTAAAGAAAATATGCACATGAAATTATATATGGAAGGTACTGTCAACAATCATCATTTCA
AATGCACATCCGAAGGTGAAGGTAAACCATATGAAGGCACACAAACAATGCGCATCAAAGCAGTTGAAGG
TGGACCCCTGCCCTTTGCGTTTGACATTCTCGCAACGAGCTTTATGTACGGGTCTAAAACTTTTATCAAT
CACACCCAAGGCATTCCTGACTTTTTTAAACAGTCCTTTCCTGAAGGCTTTACCTGGGAACGTGTAACAA
CTTATGAAGATGGCGGTGTACTTACAGCAACTCAAGATACGAGTTTACAAGATGGCTGTCTGATTTACAA
TGTTAAAATCCGTGGCGTAAATTTCCCGAGTAACGGACCCGTAATGCAAAAAAAAACTCTTGGTTGGGAA
GCATCAACAGAAACCTTATATCCTGCGGACGGTGGCTTAGAAGGACGCGCAGACATGGCACTGAAATTAG
TTGGAGGCGGTCATTTAATCTGCAACCTGAAAACAACCTATCGTTCCAAAAAACCCGCTAAAAACCTTAA
AATGCCTGGAGTATACTATGTTGATCGTCGCTTAGAACGTATTAAAGAAGCTGATAAAGAAACCTACGTT
GAACAACATGAAGTAGCCGTAGCCCGTTATTGTGACCTTCCGTCGAAATTAGGACATCGTTGATAA
