>Addgene plasmid #82352 | pVHed02 | depositor partial sequence | sequence record 155933 | Temporal logic gate
ATGCCAACACAATTAACATCTCAATCAAGGTAAATGCTTTTTGCTTTTTTTGCATAAACGCAGAAAGGCC
CACCCGAAGGTGAGCCAGTGTGACTCTAGTAGAGAGCGTTCACCGACAAACAACAGATAAAACGAAAGGC
CCAGTCTTTCGACTGAGCCTTTCGTTTTATTTGATGCCTGGGCCCGGATGATCCTGACGACGGAGACCGC
CGTCGTCGACAAGCCGGCCGAGCTAGCAAAAGGAGTTTTTTAGTTACCTTAATTGAAATAAACGAAATAA
AAACTCGCAAGCTTTCCACACATTATAGGTACAAAAAGATGCGAAAGCAAATAAATTTTTTGGGTTTGTA
CCGTACACCACTGAGACCGCGGTGGTTGACCAGACAAACCACGA
