>Addgene plasmid #82352 | pVHed02 | addgene partial sequence | sequence record 164345 | RNAde-BB-1F 5'-tgccacctgacgtctaagaa-3'
AAGGCCCACCCGTGAAGGTGAGCCAGTGAGTTGATTGCTACGTAATTAGTTAGTTAGCCCTTAGTGACTC
GAATTCGCGGCCGCTTCTAGAGTTATCAACGATGTCCTAATTTCGACGGAAGGTCACAATAACGGGCTAC
GGCTACTTCATGTTGTTCAACGTAGGTTTCTTTATCAGCTTCTTTAATACGTTCTAAGCGACGATCAACA
TAGTATACTCCAGGCATTTTAAGGTTTTTAGCGGGTTTTTTGGAACGATAGGTTGTTTTCAGGTTGCAGA
TTAAATGACCGCCTCCAACTAATTTCAGTGCCATGTCTGCGCGTCCTTCTAAGCCACCGTCCGCAGGATA
TAAGGTTTCTGTTGATGCTTCCCAACCAAGAGTTTTTTTTTGCATTACGGGTCCGTTACTCGGGAAATTT
ACGCCACGGATTTTAACATTGTAAATCAGACAGCCATCTTGTAAACTCGTATCTTGAGTTGCTGTAAGTA
CACCGCCATCTTCATAAGTTGTTACACGTTCCCAGGTAAAGCCTTCAGGAAAGGACTGTTTAAAAAAGTC
AGGAATGCCTTGGGTGTGATTGATAAAAGTTTTAGACCCGTA
